>Addgene plasmid #68142 | BASIC_8_RBS34- mCherry -B0015 | addgene full sequence | sequence record 478302 | Addgene Long Read Sequencing Result
TCTGGTGGGTCTCTGTCCAAAGAGGAGAAATACTAGATGGTGAGCAAGGGCGAGGAGGATAACATGGCCA
TCATCAAGGAGTTCATGCGCTTCAAGGTGCACATGGAGGGCTCCGTGAACGGCCACGAGTTCGAGATCGA
GGGCGAGGGCGAGGGCCGCCCCTACGAGGGCACCCAGACCGCCAAGCTGAAGGTGACCAAGGGTGGCCCC
CTGCCCTTCGCCTGGGACATCCTGTCCCCTCAGTTCATGTACGGCTCCAAGGCCTACGTGAAGCACCCCG
CCGACATCCCCGACTACTTGAAGCTGTCCTTCCCCGAGGGCTTCAAGTGGGAGCGCGTGATGAACTTCGA
GGACGGCGGCGTGGTGACCGTGACCCAGGACTCCTCCTTGCAGGACGGCGAGTTCATCTACAAGGTGAAG
CTGCGCGGCACCAACTTCCCCTCCGACGGCCCCGTAATGCAGAAGAAGACCATGGGCTGGGAGGCCTCCT
CCGAGCGGATGTACCCCGAGGACGGCGCCCTGAAGGGCGAGATCAAGCAGAGGCTGAAGCTGAAGGACGG
CGGCCACTACGACGCTGAGGTCAAGACCACCTACAAGGCCAAGAAGCCCGTGCAGCTGCCCGGCGCCTAC
AACGTCAACATCAAGTTGGACATCACCTCCCACAACGAGGACTACACCATCGTGGAACAGTACGAACGCG
CCGAGGGCCGCCACTCCACCGGCGGCATGGACGAGCTGTACAAGTAATAATACTAGAGCCAGGCATCAAA
TAAAACGAAAGGCTCAGTCGAAAGACTGGGCCTTTCGTTTTATCTGTTGTTTGTCGGTGAACGCTCTCTA
CTAGAGTCACACTGGCTCACCTTCGGGTGGGCCTTTCTGCGTTTATAGGCTCGGGAGACCTATCGTATCT
TGCTGAAAAACTCGAGCCATCCGGAAGATCTGGCGGCCGCTCTCCCTATAGTGAGTCGTATTACGCCGGA
TGGATATGGTGTTCAGGCACAAGTGTTAAAGCAGTTGATTTTATTCACTATGATGAAAAAAACAATGAAT
GGAACCTGCTCCAAGTTAAAAATAGAGATAATACCGAAAACTCATCGAGTAGTAAGATTAGAGATAATAC
AACAATAAAAAAATGGTTTAGAACTTACTCACAGCGTGATGCTACTAATTGGGACAATTTTCCAGATGAA
GTATCATCTAAGAATTTAAATGAAGAAGACTTCAGAGCTTTTGTTAAAAATTATTTGGCAAAAATAATAT
AATTCGGCTGCAGGGGCGGCCTCGTGATACGCCTATTTTTATAGGTTAATGTCATGATAATAATGGTTTC
TTAGACGTCAGGTGGCACTTTTCGGGGAAATGTGCGCGGAACCCCTATTTGTTTATTTTTCTAAATACAT
TCAAATATGTATCCGCTCATGAGACAATAACCCTGATAAATGCTTCAATAATATTGAAAAAGGAAGAGTA
TGAGTATTCAACATTTCCGTGTCGCCCTTATTCCCTTTTTTGCGGCATTTTGCCTTCCTGTTTTTGCTCA
CCCAGAAACGCTGGTGAAAGTAAAAGATGCTGAAGATCAGTTGGGTGCACGAGTGGGTTACATCGAACTG
GATCTCAACAGCGGTAAGATCCTTGAGAGTTTTCGCCCCGAAGAACGTTTTCCAATGATGAGCACTTTTA
AAGTTCTGCTATGTGGCGCGGTATTATCCCGTATTGACGCCGGGCAAGAGCAACTCGGTCGCCGCATACA
CTATTCTCAGAATGACTTGGTTGAGTACTCACCAGTCACAGAAAAGCATCTTACGGATGGCATGACAGTA
AGAGAATTATGCAGTGCTGCCATAACCATGAGTGATAACACTGCGGCCAACTTACTTCTGACAACGATCG
GAGGACCGAAGGAGCTAACCGCTTTTTTGCACAACATGGGGGATCATGTAACTCGCCTTGATCGTTGGGA
ACCGGAGCTGAATGAAGCCATACCAAACGACGAGCGTGACACCACGATGCCTGTAGCAATGGCAACAACG
TTGCGCAAACTATTAACTGGCGAACTACTTACTCTAGCTTCCCGGCAACAATTAATAGACTGGATGGAGG
CGGATAAAGTTGCAGGACCACTTCTGCGCTCGGCCCTTCCGGCTGGCTGGTTTATTGCTGATAAATCTGG
AGCCGGTGAGCGTGGGTCTCGCGGTATCATTGCAGCACTGGGGCCAGATGGTAAGCCCTCCCGTATCGTA
GTTATCTACACGACGGGGAGTCAGGCAACTATGGATGAACGAAATAGACAGATCGCTGAGATAGGTGCCT
CACTGATTAAGCATTGGTAACTGTCAGACCAAGTTTACTCATATATACTTTAGATTGATTTAAAACTTCA
TTTTTAATTTAAAAGGATCTAGGTGAAGATCCTTTTTGATAATCTCATGACCAAAATCCCTTAACGTGAG
TTTTCGTTCCACTGAGCGTCAGACCCCGTAGAAAAGATCAAAGGATCTTCTTGAGATCCTTTTTTTCTGC
GCGTAATCTGCTGCTTGCAAACAAAAAAACCACCGCTACCAGCGGTGGTTTGTTTGCCGGATCAAGAGCT
ACCAACTCTTTTTCCGAAGGTAACTGGCTTCAGCAGAGCGCAGATACCAAATACTGTTCTTCTAGTGTAG
CCGTAGTTAGGCCACCACTTCAAGAACTCTGTAGCACCGCCTACATACCTCGCTCTGCTAATCCTGTTAC
CAGTGGCTGCTGCCAGTGGCGATAAGTCGTGTCTTACCGGGTTGGACTCAAGACGATAGTTACCGGATAA
GGCGCAGCGGTCGGGCTGAACGGGGGGTTCGTGCACACAGCCCAGCTTGGAGCGAACGACCTACACCGAA
CTGAGATACCTACAGCGTGAGCTATGAGAAAGCGCCACGCTTCCCGAAGGGAGAAAGGCGGACAGGTATC
CGGTAAGCGGCAGGGTCGGAACAGGAGAGCGCACGAGGGAGCTTCCAGGGGGAAACGCCTGGTATCTTTA
TAGTCCTGTCGGGTTTCGCCACCTCTGACTTGAGCGTCGATTTTTGTGATGCTCGTCAGGGGGGCGGAGC
CTATGGAAAAACGCCAGCAACGCGGCCTTTTTACGGTTCCTGGCCTTTTGCTGGCCTTTTGCTCACATGT
TCTTTCCTGCGTTATCCCCTGATTCTGTGGATAACCGTATTACCGCCTTTGAGTGAGCTGATACCGCTCG
CCGCAGCCGAACGACCGAGCGCAGCGAGTCAGTGAGCGAGGAAGCGGAAGAGCGCCCAATACGCAAACCG
CCTCTCCCCGCGCGTTGGCCGATTCATTAATGCAGCTGGCACGACAGGTTTCCCGACTGGAAAGCAATTG
GCAGTGAGCGCAACGCAATTAATGTGAGTTAGCTCACTCATTAGGCACCCCAGGCTTTACACTTTATGCT
TCCGGCTCGTATAATGTGTGGAATTATGAGCGGATAATAATTTCACACAGGAGGTTTAAACTTTAAACAT
GTCAAAAGAGACGTCTTTTGTTAAGAATGCTGAGGAACTTGCAAAGCAAAAAATGGATGCTATTAACCCT
GAACTTTCTTCAAAATTTAAATTTTTAATAAAATTCCTGTCTCAGTTTCCTGAAGCTTGCTCTAAACCTC
GTTCAAAAAAAATGCAGAATAAAGTTGGTCAAGAGGAACATATTGAATATTTAGCTCGTAGTTTTCATGA
GAGTCGATTGCCAAGAAAACCCACGCCACCTACAACGGTTCCTGATGAGGTGGTTAGCATAGTTCTTAAT
ATAAGTTTTAATATACAGCCTGAAAATCTTGAGAGAATAAAAGAAGAACATCGATTTTCCATGGCAGCTG
AGAATATTGTAGGAGATCTTCTAGAAAGATA
Features (pLannotate 1.2.2; 11 found; start..end, strand, type, name):
     37..744     +  CDS            mCherry: mCherry is a basic (constitutively fluorescent) red fluorescent protein published in 2004, derived from Discosoma sp.. It is reported to be a very rapidly-maturing monomer with low acid sensitivity.
    767..838     +  terminator     rrnB T1 terminator: transcription terminator T1 from the E. coli rrnB gene
    854..881     +  terminator     T7Te terminator: phage T7 early transcription terminator
    955..973     -  promoter       T7 promoter: promoter for bacteriophage T7 RNA polymerase
   1365..1469    +  promoter       AmpR promoter: bla
   1470..2330    +  CDS            AmpR: β-lactamase; bla; confers resistance to ampicillin, carbenicillin, and related antibiotics
   2501..3089    +  rep_origin     ori: high-copy-number ColE1/pMB1/pBR322/pUC origin of replication
   3272..3355    +  CDS            lacI (fragment): lac repressor; lacI; The lac repressor binds to the lac operator to inhibit transcription in E. coli. This inhibition can be relieved by adding lactose or isopropyl-β-D-thiogalactopyranoside (IPTG).
   3380..3401    +  protein_bind   CAP binding site: CAP binding activates transcription in the presence of cAMP. E. coli catabolite activator protein
   3416..3446    +  promoter       lac UV5 promoter: E. coli lac promoter with an "up" mutation
   3499..4       +  CDS            eco47IR (fragment) (across the origin): T2E7_ECOLX - Protein predicted: Swiss-Prot protein existence level 4. Recognizes the double-stranded sequence GGWCC and cleaves after G-1. From Escherichia coli.
