>Addgene plasmid #68142 | BASIC_8_RBS34- mCherry -B0015 | analyzer sequence | sequence record 119106
TCTGGTGGGTCTCTGTCCAAAGAGGAGAAATACTAGATGGTGAGCAAGGGCGAGGAGGATAACATGGCCA
TCATCAAGGAGTTCATGCGCTTCAAGGTGCACATGGAGGGCTCCGTGAACGGCCACGAGTTCGAGATCGA
GGGCGAGGGCGAGGGCCGCCCCTACGAGGGCACCCAGACCGCCAAGCTGAAGGTGACCAAGGGTGGCCCC
CTGCCCTTCGCCTGGGACATCCTGTCCCCTCAGTTCATGTACGGCTCCAAGGCCTACGTGAAGCACCCCG
CCGACATCCCCGACTACTTGAAGCTGTCCTTCCCCGAGGGCTTCAAGTGGGAGCGCGTGATGAACTTCGA
GGACGGCGGCGTGGTGACCGTGACCCAGGACTCCTCCTTGCAGGACGGCGAGTTCATCTACAAGGTGAAG
CTGCGCGGCACCAACTTCCCCTCCGACGGCCCCGTAATGCAGAAGAAGACCATGGGCTGGGAGGCCTCCT
CCGAGCGGATGTACCCCGAGGACGGCGCCCTGAAGGGCGAGATCAAGCAGAGGCTGAAGCTGAAGGACGG
CGGCCACTACGACGCTGAGGTCAAGACCACCTACAAGGCCAAGAAGCCCGTGCAGCTGCCCGGCGCCTAC
AACGTCAACATCAAGTTGGACATCACCTCCCACAACGAGGACTACACCATCGTGGAACAGTACGAACGCG
CCGAGGGCCGCCACTCCACCGGCGGCATGGACGAGCTGTACAAGTAATAATACTAGAGCCAGGCATCAAA
TAAAACGAAAGGCTCAGTCGAAAGACTGGGCCTTTCGTTTTATCTGTTGTTTGTCGGTGAACGCTCTCTA
CTAGAGTCACACTGGCTCACCTTCGGGTGGGCCTTTCTGCGTTTATAGGCTCGGGAGACCTATCGTATCT
TGCTGAAAAACTCGAGCCATCCGGAAGATCTGGCGGCCGCTCTCCCTATAGTGAGTCGTATTACGCCGGA
TGGATATGGTGTTCAGGCACAAGTGTTAAAGCAGTTGATTTTATTCACTATGATGAAAAAAACAATGAAT
GGAACCTGCTCCAAGTTAAAAATAGAGATAATACCGAAAACTCATCGAGTAGTAAGATTAGAGATAATAC
AACAATAAAAAAATGGTTTAGAACTTACTCACAGCGTGATGCTACTAATTGGGACAATTTTCCAGATGAA
GTATCATCTAAGAATTTAAATGAAGAAGACTTCAGAGCTTTTGTTAAAAATTATTTGGCAAAAATAATAT
AATTCGGCTGCAGGGGCGGCCTCGTGATACGCCTATTTTTATAGGTTAATGTCATGATAATAATGGTTTC
TTAGACGTCAGGTGGCACTTTTCGGGGAAATGTGCGCGGAACCCCTATTTGTTTATTTTTCTAAATACAT
TCAAATATGTATCCGCTCATGAGACAATAACCCTGATAAATGCTTCAATAATATTGAAAAAGGAAGAGTA
TGAGTATTCAACATTTCCGTGTCGCCCTTATTCCCTTTTTTGCGGCATTTTGCCTTCCTGTTTTTGCTCA
CCCAGAAACGCTGGTGAAAGTAAAAGATGCTGAAGATCAGTTGGGTGCACGAGTGGGTTACATCGAACTG
GATCTCAACAGCGGTAAGATCCTTGAGAGTTTTCGCCCCGAAGAACGTTTTCCAATGATGAGCACTTTTA
AAGTTCTGCTATGTGGCGCGGTATTATCCCGTATTGACGCCGGGCAAGAGCAACTCGGTCGCCGCATACA
CTATTCTCAGAATGACTTGGTTGAGTACTCACCAGTCACAGAAAAGCATCTTACGGATGGCATGACAGTA
AGAGAATTATGCAGTGCTGCCATAACCATGAGTGATAACACTGCGGCCAACTTACTTCTGACAACGATCG
GAGGACCGAAGGAGCTAACCGCTTTTTTGCACAACATGGGGGATCATGTAACTCGCCTTGATCGTTGGGA
ACCGGAGCTGAATGAAGCCATACCAAACGACGAGCGTGACACCACGATGCCTGTAGCAATGGCAACAACG
TTGCGCAAACTATTAACTGGCGAACTACTTACTCTAGCTTCCCGGCAACAATTAATAGACTGGATGGAGG
CGGATAAAGTTGCAGGACCACTTCTGCGCTCGGCCCTTCCGGCTGGCTGGTTTATTGCTGATAAATCTGG
AGCCGGTGAGCGTGGGTCTCGCGGTATCATTGCAGCACTGGGGCCAGATGGTAAGCCCTCCCGTATCGTA
GTTATCTACACGACGGGGAGTCAGGCAACTATGGATGAACGAAATAGACAGATCGCTGAGATAGGTGCCT
CACTGATTAAGCATTGGTAACTGTCAGACCAAGTTTACTCATATATACTTTAGATTGATTTAAAACTTCA
TTTTTAATTTAAAAGGATCTAGGTGAAGATCCTTTTTGATAATCTCATGACCAAAATCCCTTAACGTGAG
TTTTCGTTCCACTGAGCGTCAGACCCCGTAGAAAAGATCAAAGGATCTTCTTGAGATCCTTTTTTTCTGC
GCGTAATCTGCTGCTTGCAAACAAAAAAACCACCGCTACCAGCGGTGGTTTGTTTGCCGGATCAAGAGCT
ACCAACTCTTTTTCCGAAGGTAACTGGCTTCAGCAGAGCGCAGATACCAAATACTGTCCTTCTAGTGTAG
CCGTAGTTAGGCCACCACTTCAAGAACTCTGTAGCACCGCCTACATACCTCGCTCTGCTAATCCTGTTAC
CAGTGGCTGCTGCCAGTGGCGATAAGTCGTGTCTTACCGGGTTGGACTCAAGACGATAGTTACCGGATAA
GGCGCAGCGGTCGGGCTGAACGGGGGGTTCGTGCACACAGCCCAGCTTGGAGCGAACGACCTACACCGAA
CTGAGATACCTACAGCGTGAGCTATGAGAAAGCGCCACGCTTCCCGAAGGGAGAAAGGCGGACAGGTATC
CGGTAAGCGGCAGGGTCGGAACAGGAGAGCGCACGAGGGAGCTTCCAGGGGGAAACGCCTGGTATCTTTA
TAGTCCTGTCGGGTTTCGCCACCTCTGACTTGAGCGTCGATTTTTGTGATGCTCGTCAGGGGGGCGGAGC
CTATGGAAAAACGCCAGCAACGCGGCCTTTTTACGGTTCCTGGCCTTTTGCTGGCCTTTTGCTCACATGT
TCTTTCCTGCGTTATCCCCTGATTCTGTGGATAACCGTATTACCGCCTTTGAGTGAGCTGATACCGCTCG
CCGCAGCCGAACGACCGAGCGCAGCGAGTCAGTGAGCGAGGAAGCGGAAGAGCGCCCAATACGCAAACCG
CCTCTCCCCGCGCGTTGGCCGATTCATTAATGCAGCTGGCACGACAGGTTTCCCGACTGGAAAGCAATTG
GCAGTGAGCGCAACGCAATTAATGTGAGTTAGCTCACTCATTAGGCACCCCAGGCTTTACACTTTATGCT
TCCGGCTCGTATAATGTGTGGAATTATGAGCGGATAATAATTTCACACAGGAGGTTTAAACTTTAAACAT
GTCAAAAGAGACGTCTTTTGTTAAGAATGCTGAGGAACTTGCAAAGCAAAAAATGGATGCTATTAACCCT
GAACTTTCTTCAAAATTTAAATTTTTAATAAAATTCCTGTCTCAGTTTCCTGAAGCTTGCTCTAAACCTC
GTTCAAAAAAAATGCAGAATAAAGTTGGTCAAGAGGAACATATTGAATATTTAGCTCGTAGTTTTCATGA
GAGTCGATTGCCAAGAAAACCCACGCCACCTACAACGGTTCCTGATGAGGTGGTTAGCATAGTTCTTAAT
ATAAGTTTTAATATACAGCCTGAAAATCTTGAGAGAATAAAAGAAGAACATCGATTTTCCATGGCAGCTG
AGAATATTGTAGGAGATCTTCTAGAAAGATA
Features (pLannotate 1.2.2; 11 found; start..end, strand, type, name):
     37..744     +  CDS            mCherry: mCherry is a basic (constitutively fluorescent) red fluorescent protein published in 2004, derived from Discosoma sp.. It is reported to be a very rapidly-maturing monomer with low acid sensitivity.
    767..838     +  terminator     rrnB T1 terminator: transcription terminator T1 from the E. coli rrnB gene
    854..881     +  terminator     T7Te terminator: phage T7 early transcription terminator
    955..973     -  promoter       T7 promoter: promoter for bacteriophage T7 RNA polymerase
   1365..1469    +  promoter       AmpR promoter: bla
   1470..2330    +  CDS            AmpR: β-lactamase; bla; confers resistance to ampicillin, carbenicillin, and related antibiotics
   2501..3089    +  rep_origin     ori: high-copy-number ColE1/pMB1/pBR322/pUC origin of replication
   3272..3355    +  CDS            lacI (fragment): lac repressor; lacI; The lac repressor binds to the lac operator to inhibit transcription in E. coli. This inhibition can be relieved by adding lactose or isopropyl-β-D-thiogalactopyranoside (IPTG).
   3380..3401    +  protein_bind   CAP binding site: CAP binding activates transcription in the presence of cAMP. E. coli catabolite activator protein
   3416..3446    +  promoter       lac UV5 promoter: E. coli lac promoter with an "up" mutation
   3499..4       +  CDS            eco47IR (fragment) (across the origin): T2E7_ECOLX - Protein predicted: Swiss-Prot protein existence level 4. Recognizes the double-stranded sequence GGWCC and cleaves after G-1. From Escherichia coli.
