[The description below was written by a language model from this plasmid's Addgene catalogue record and pLannotate feature annotations shown in this document.]
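Description:
BASIC_8_RBS34- mCherry -B0015 is a bacterial storage plasmid that holds a single reusable part for the BASIC (Biopart Assembly Standard for Idempotent Cloning) DNA assembly system. It is built on the pJET1.2 cloning backbone, giving a 3,881 bp plasmid in total. It is propagated in E. coli from a high-copy ColE1/pUC-type origin and is selected with ampicillin through the β-lactamase gene (AmpR) driven by its own bla promoter.

The stored part is a promoterless expression unit. It consists of a ribosome binding site (RBS34, named in the record but not annotated in the feature table), the open reading frame for the monomeric red fluorescent protein mCherry, and the B0015 double terminator, which appears in the annotation as the rrnB T1 terminator followed by the T7Te terminator. The remaining features come from the pJET1.2 backbone: a lacI fragment, a CAP binding site and lac UV5 promoter upstream of fragments of the eco47IR restriction endonuclease gene, and a T7 promoter facing back toward the insert. In pJET1.2, eco47IR acts as a lethal positive-selection marker that is disrupted when an insert is cloned into it. This fits with only a fragment being detected next to the mCherry cassette.

The part has no dedicated promoter of its own. Although the plasmid is catalogued as a bacterial expression vector, its stated purpose is storage of the RBS-RFP part, which would be released and combined with promoters, other parts and a destination backbone in BASIC assemblies. The BASIC prefix and suffix sequences that would flank the part are not annotated in the feature table.
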