Addgene plasmid #68142: BASIC_8_RBS34- mCherry -B0015
Purpose: storage vector for BASIC part: RBS-RFP(ORF)
Depositing lab: Geoffrey Baldwin. Depositing organization: Imperial College London. Publication: BASIC: A New Biopart Assembly Standard for Idempotent Cloning Provides Accurate, Single-Tier DNA Assembly for Synthetic Biology. Storch M, Casini A, Mackrow B, Fleming T, Trewhitt H, Ellis T, Baldwin GS. ACS Synth Biol. 2015 Apr 16. 10.1021/sb500356d PubMed 25746445.
Backbone
  Vector backbone: pjet 1.2
  Backbone size w/o insert (bp): 3015
  Total vector size (bp): 3881
  Vector type: Bacterial Expression
Growth in bacteria
  Bacterial resistance: Ampicillin, 100 μg/mL
  Growth temperature: 37°C
  Growth strain: DH5alpha
  Copy number: High Copy
Gene/Insert
  Gene/Insert name: RBS34-mcherry-B0015
  GenBank ID: KP223701
Terms and licenses: Academic/Nonprofit Terms; Industry Terms: Not Available to Industry
How to cite: BASIC_8_RBS34- mCherry -B0015 was a gift from Geoffrey Baldwin (Addgene plasmid # 68142 ; http://n2t.net/addgene:68142 ; RRID:Addgene_68142)
