>Addgene plasmid #68142 | BASIC_8_RBS34- mCherry -B0015 | addgene partial sequence | sequence record 122775 | mCherryseq-R 5'-cctcctcgcccttgctcaccat-3'
CCAGATATCTTTCTAGAAGATCTCCTACAATATTCTCAGCTGCCATGGAAAATCGATGTTCTTCTTTTAT
TCTCTCAAGATTTTCAGGCTGTATATTAAAACTTATATTAAGAACTATGCTAACCACCTCATCAGGAACC
GTTGTAGGTGGCGTGGGTTTTCTTGGCAATCGACTCTCATGAAAACTACGAGCTAAATATTCAATATGTT
CCTCTTGACCAACTTTATTCTGCATTTTTTTTGAACGAGGTTTAGAGCAAGCTTCAGGAAACTGAGACAG
GAATTTTATTAAAAATTTAAATTTTGAAGAAAGTTCAGGGTTAATAGCATCCATTTTTTGCTTTGCAAGT
TCCTCAGCATTCTTAACAAAAGACGTCTCTTTTGACATGTTTAAAGTTTAAACCTCCTGTGTGAAATTAT
TATCCGCTCATAATTCCACACATTATACGAGCCGGAAGCATAAAGTGTAAAGCCTGGGGTGCCTAATGAG
TGAGCTAACTCACATTAATTGCGTTGCGCTCACTGCCAATTGCTTTCCAGTCGGGAAACCTGTCGTGCCA
GCTGCATTAATGAATCGGCCAACGCGCGGGGAGAGGCGGTTTGCGTATTGGGCGCTCTTCCGCTTCCTCG
CTCACTGACTCGCTGCGCTCGGTCGTTCGGCTGCGGCGAGCGGTATCAGCTCACTCAAAGGCGGTAATAC
GGTTATCCACAGAATCAGGGGATAACGCAGGAAAGAACATGTGAGCAAAAGGCCAGCAA
