>Addgene plasmid #68142 | BASIC_8_RBS34- mCherry -B0015 | addgene partial sequence | sequence record 122888 | mCherry-F 5'-ccccgtaatgcagaagaaga-3'
CCCCGAGGACGGCGCCCTGAAGGGCGAGATCAAGCAGAGGCTGAAGCTGAAGGACGGCGGCCACTACGAC
GCTGAGGTCAAGACCACCTACAAGGCCAAGAAGCCCGTGCAGCTGCCCGGCGCCTACAACGTCAACATCA
AGTTGGACATCACCTCCCACAACGAGGACTACACCATCGTGGAACAGTACGAACGCGCCGAGGGCCGCCA
CTCCACCGGCGGCATGGACGAGCTGTACAAGTAATAATACTAGAGCCAGGCATCAAATAAAACGAAAGGC
TCAGTCGAAAGACTGGGCCTTTCGTTTTATCTGTTGTTTGTCGGTGAACGCTCTCTACTAGAGTCACACT
GGCTCACCTTCGGGTGGGCCTTTCTGCGTTTATAGGCTCGGGAGACCTATCGTATCTTGCTGAAAAACTC
GAGCCATCCGGAAGATCTGGCGGCCGCTCTCCCTATAGTGAGTCGTATTACGCCGGATGGATATGGTGTT
CAGGCACAAGTGTTAAAGCAGTTGATTTTATTCACTATGATGAAAAAAACAATGAATGGAACCTGCTCCA
AGTTAAAAATAGAGATAATACCGAAAACTCATCGAGTAGTAAGATTAGAGATAATACAACAATAAAAAAA
TGGTTTAGAACTTACTCACAGCGTGATGCTACTAATTGGGACAATTTTCCAGATGAAGTATCATCTAAGA
ATTTAAATGAAGAAGACTTCAGAGCTTTTGTTAAA
